Addgene plasmid #244844: pEM9_CL7_Bac_2NLS-iCas12a (LbCas12a)-4NLS
Purpose: Bacterial expression of iCas12a LbCas12a with 2xSV40 nuclear localization sequence for protein purification
Depositing lab: Jennifer Doudna. Depositing organization: University of California, Berkeley. Publication: Directed evolution expands CRISPR-Cas12a genome-editing capacity. Ma E, Chen K, Shi H, Wasko KM, Esain-Garcia I, Trinidad MI, Zhou K, Ye J, Doudna JA. Nucleic Acids Res. 2025 Jul 8;53(13):gkaf649. doi: 10.1093/nar/gkaf649. PubMed 40671523.
Backbone
  Vector backbone: p2CT
  Vector type: Bacterial Expression, CRISPR
Growth in bacteria
  Bacterial resistance: Ampicillin, 100 μg/mL
  Growth temperature: 37°C
  Growth strain: DH5alpha
  Copy number: High Copy
Gene/Insert
  Gene/Insert name: iCas12a
  Species: Lachnospiraceae bacterium
  Mutation: F863V/D952N/C965Y/V1011A/Q1108L/A1113V/S1132T/S1214P
  Promoter: T7
  Tag / fusion protein: 10xHis-CL7-2xSV40 NLS (N terminal on insert); 4xSV40 NLS (C terminal on insert)
  Cloning method: Gibson Cloning
Terms and licenses: Academic/Nonprofit Terms; Industry Terms: Not Available to Industry
How to cite: pEM9_CL7_Bac_2NLS-iCas12a (LbCas12a)-4NLS was a gift from Jennifer Doudna (Addgene plasmid # 244844 ; http://n2t.net/addgene:244844 ; RRID:Addgene_244844)
