[The description below was written by a language model from this plasmid's Addgene catalogue record and pLannotate feature annotations shown in this document.]
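Description:
pEM9_CL7_Bac_2NLS-iCas12a (LbCas12a)-4NLS is an 8,125-nt bacterial expression plasmid, catalogued on the p2CT backbone, for producing and purifying an engineered Cas12a nuclease from Lachnospiraceae bacterium. It is propagated in E. coli from a high-copy ColE1/pUC-type origin and selected with ampicillin through the bla (AmpR) gene. A lacI cassette with its own promoter supplies lac repressor. Short annotated fragments of rop, bom and the tetracycline resistance gene appear to be non-functional remnants of earlier vector construction.

The insert encodes iCas12a, an LbCas12a variant carrying eight substitutions (F863V, D952N, C965Y, V1011A, Q1108L, A1113V, S1132T, S1214P) that came from work using directed evolution to expand Cas12a genome-editing capacity. According to the catalogue, the protein has an N-terminal 10xHis tag, a CL7 tag and two SV40 nuclear localization signals, with four further SV40 NLS copies at the C-terminus. CL7 is derived from the colicin E7 DNase domain, which the feature table detects as a colE7 fragment just downstream of a His tag, and it allows very high-affinity capture on immobilized Im7 protein. The NLS repeats direct the purified nuclease to the nucleus when it is delivered into eukaryotic cells, typically as a ribonucleoprotein.

The two sources disagree on the promoter. The catalogue lists T7, whereas the sequence annotation finds a tac promoter with a lac operator, followed by cspA 5' and 3' UTRs flanking the coding region and an rrnB T1 terminator; either arrangement implies IPTG-inducible expression. The annotation tool did not label the Cas12a coding sequence or the NLS repeats, which presumably occupy the unannotated span between the colE7 fragment and the cspA 3' UTR.
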