Features (pLannotate 1.2.2; 17 found; start..end, strand, type, name):
     75..103     +  promoter       tac promoter: strong E. coli promoter; hybrid between the trp and lac UV5 promoters
    109..125     +  protein_bind   lac operator: The lac repressor binds to the lac operator to inhibit transcription in E. coli. This inhibition can be relieved by adding lactose or isopropyl-β-D-thiogalactopyranoside (IPTG). lac repressor encoded by lacI
    147..280     +  5'UTR          cspA 5'UTR: cspA; 5'UTR of the E. coli cold shock protein cspA gene (Mitta et al., 1997)
    293..310     +  CDS            6xHis: 6xHis affinity tag
    317..709     +  CDS            colE7 (fragment): CEA7_ECOLX - Also known as cea. Experimental evidence at protein level: Swiss-Prot protein existence level 1. Colicins are polypeptide toxins produced by and active against E.coli and closely related bacteria. From Escherichia coli.
   4647..4791    +  3'UTR          cspA 3'UTR: cspA; 3'UTR of the E. coli cold shock protein cspA gene (Mitta et al., 1997)
   4803..4838    +  CDS            rop (fragment): Rop protein, which maintains plasmids at low copy number; rop
   4867..4938    +  terminator     rrnB T1 terminator: transcription terminator T1 from the E. coli rrnB gene
   4963..5014    +  misc_feature   bom (fragment): basis of mobility region from pBR322
   5044..5148    +  promoter       AmpR promoter: bla
   5149..6009    +  CDS            AmpR: β-lactamase; bla; confers resistance to ampicillin, carbenicillin, and related antibiotics
   6180..6768    +  rep_origin     ori: high-copy-number ColE1/pMB1/pBR322/pUC origin of replication
   6826..6891    -  CDS            TcR (fragment): tetracycline efflux protein; tet; confers resistance to tetracycline
   6906..6927    -  protein_bind   CAP binding site: CAP binding activates transcription in the presence of cAMP. E. coli catabolite activator protein
   6940..8022    -  CDS            lacI: lac repressor; lacI; The lac repressor binds to the lac operator to inhibit transcription in E. coli. This inhibition can be relieved by adding lactose or isopropyl-β-D-thiogalactopyranoside (IPTG).
   8023..8100    -  promoter       lacI promoter: lacI
   8108..71      -  CDS            TcR (fragment) (across the origin): tetracycline efflux protein; tet; confers resistance to tetracycline
>Addgene plasmid #244844 | pEM9_CL7_Bac_2NLS-iCas12a (LbCas12a)-4NLS | addgene full sequence | sequence record 486520 | Addgene NGS Result
CGACTCCTGCATTAGGAAGCAGCCCAGTAGTAGGTTGAGGCCGTTGAGCACCGCCGCCGCAAGGAATGGT
GTGGTTGACAATTAATCATCGGCTCGTATAATGTGTAATTGTGAGCGGATAACAATTTGATGTGCTAGCG
CATATCCAGTGTAGTAAGGCAAGTCCCTTCAAGAGTTATCGTTGATACCCCTCGTAGTGCACATTCCTTT
AACGCTTCAAAATCTGTAAAGCACGCCATATCGCCGAAAGGCACACTTAATTATTAAGAGGTAATACACC
ATGAAATCTTCTCACCATCACCATCACCATGGTTCTAGCAAAAGCAATGAACCGGGTAAAGCAACCGGTG
AAGGTAAACCGGTTAATAACAAATGGCTGAACAATGCCGGTAAAGATCTGGGTAGTCCGGTTCCGGATCG
TATTGCAAATAAACTGCGTGATAAAGAATTCGAGAGCTTCGATGATTTTCGTGAAACCTTTTGGGAAGAA
GTTAGCAAAGATCCTGAACTGAGCAAACAGTTTAGCCGCAATAACAATGATCGTATGAAAGTTGGTAAAG
CACCGAAAACACGTACCCAGGATGTTAGCGGTAAACGTACCTCATTTGAACTGAATCATCAGAAACCGAT
TGAACAGAATGGTGGCGTTTATGATATGGATAACATTAGCGTTGTTACCCCGAAACGCAACATTGATATT
GAAGGCGGTGGTGGTGGTTCTTTGGAGGTTTTGTTCCAGGGTCCAAACGCGACACCAAAGAAAAAGCGTA
AAGTCGGGGGATCTCCGAAAAAGAAACGGAAAGTAGGTATCCACGGAGTCCCAGCAGCTACCATGAGCAA
ACTGGAGAAGTTCACGAACTGTTATTCTCTGTCGAAAACCTTACGTTTTAAGGCCATTCCGGTAGGTAAA
ACGCAAGAAAATATCGACAATAAACGTCTACTGGTTGAAGATGAAAAGCGTGCCGAAGATTATAAAGGTG
TTAAAAAGCTGCTTGATCGCTATTACCTGTCTTTTATCAACGATGTTCTGCATTCCATCAAATTGAAAAA
CTTGAATAATTACATCTCGTTATTTCGCAAAAAAACCCGTACCGAAAAAGAAAACAAGGAGCTGGAAAAC
CTTGAAATTAATCTGCGTAAAGAAATCGCGAAAGCATTTAAAGGTAATGAAGGATATAAATCTCTGTTTA
AAAAAGACATTATTGAAACCATCCTGCCTGAGTTCTTGGATGATAAAGATGAAATTGCCCTGGTTAATAG
CTTTAATGGCTTTACGACTGCATTTACCGGCTTTTTTGATAACCGTGAAAACATGTTCAGCGAAGAAGCG
AAATCGACTTCCATTGCCTTCCGTTGCATTAATGAAAACCTGACCCGCTACATTTCTAATATGGACATCT
TTGAAAAAGTTGATGCCATTTTCGACAAACATGAAGTTCAAGAAATCAAAGAAAAGATTTTAAACTCCGA
TTATGATGTTGAAGATTTCTTTGAGGGAGAATTTTTCAATTTTGTTCTCACCCAAGAGGGTATTGATGTA
TATAACGCCATTATCGGAGGATTTGTTACGGAATCAGGCGAAAAGATTAAAGGACTGAATGAATACATTA
ATTTATACAATCAGAAAACCAAACAGAAATTGCCAAAATTCAAACCACTGTATAAACAGGTATTAAGCGA
CCGTGAATCCTTGTCCTTTTATGGCGAAGGCTATACAAGCGATGAAGAGGTGCTCGAAGTATTCCGTAAT
ACTTTGAACAAAAACTCGGAAATCTTCTCCAGCATTAAAAAACTGGAAAAATTGTTTAAAAATTTCGATG
AATATAGTAGCGCAGGCATCTTCGTCAAAAATGGCCCTGCGATTTCAACCATTTCTAAAGACATTTTCGG
TGAATGGAACGTGATCCGCGATAAATGGAACGCGGAGTATGACGACATTCATCTGAAAAAAAAAGCCGTT
GTTACCGAAAAGTATGAAGATGACCGCCGCAAGAGCTTTAAAAAAATTGGTAGTTTCTCACTGGAACAGT
TACAAGAATATGCAGACGCCGATCTGTCGGTTGTGGAAAAGTTAAAAGAGATTATTATCCAGAAAGTCGA
TGAAATTTATAAAGTGTACGGCTCCAGCGAAAAGCTCTTTGATGCCGACTTTGTTTTAGAAAAATCGCTG
AAAAAAAACGATGCCGTGGTGGCCATCATGAAAGATCTGTTGGATTCGGTCAAATCGTTCGAAAACTATA
TCAAGGCGTTCTTTGGCGAAGGGAAAGAAACCAATCGTGACGAATCGTTCTATGGCGATTTTGTGTTGGC
GTATGATATTCTTCTGAAAGTAGATCACATCTATGATGCTATCCGCAACTACGTGACCCAGAAACCGTAT
TCGAAGGATAAATTTAAGCTGTATTTTCAAAACCCTCAGTTTATGGGTGGCTGGGATAAAGATAAAGAAA
CCGACTACCGCGCGACGATCTTGCGCTATGGCTCTAAGTACTATTTAGCCATCATGGATAAAAAGTATGC
AAAATGCCTCCAGAAAATCGATAAGGATGATGTCAACGGGAACTACGAAAAAATCAACTACAAACTCTTG
CCTGGCCCGAATAAAATGCTGCCGAAAGTCTTTTTTTCCAAAAAATGGATGGCCTATTATAACCCTTCCG
AAGATATTCAGAAGATTTACAAGAACGGTACCTTTAAAAAAGGTGACATGTTTAATCTGAATGACTGTCA
CAAGCTTATTGATTTCTTCAAAGATAGTATTTCTCGCTACCCTAAATGGTCAAACGCGTACGATTTTAAT
TTCTCAGAAACAGAGAAATACAAAGATATTGCGGGGTTTTATCGCGAAGTCGAAGAACAAGGGTATAAGG
TGTCGTTCGAATCGGCTTCCAAAAAGGAAGTGGATAAACTTGTTGAAGAAGGCAAACTCTATATGTTCCA
GATCTACAACAAAGATTTCTCCGACAAGAGCCATGGCACGCCGAACTTACATACCATGTACTTTAAATTA
CTGTTCGATGAAAATAATCATGGTCAGATTCGCTTGAGCGGTGGCGCCGAACTGTTTATGCGCCGCGCAT
CATTGAAAAAGGAAGAACTTGTTGTGCACCCAGCAAACAGTCCGATTGCAAACAAAAATCCGGATAACCC
GAAGAAAACTACCACCTTAAGCTATGATGTATATAAAGATAAACGTTTTAGCGAAGATCAGTATGAACTC
CACATTCCGATCGCGATTAACAAATGTCCTAAGAACATCTTTAAAATCAATACCGAGGTTCGTGTACTGC
TCAAACACGACGACAACCCCTATGTTATTGGCATTGACCGCGGCGAACGCAACCTGCTGTATATTGTCGT
TGTGGATGGCAAAGGTAACATTGTTGAACAGTATAGCCTTAATGAAATCATCAATAATGTCAACGGCATT
CGTATTAAAACGGACTATCATAGCCTGCTGGACAAAAAAGAGAAAGAACGCTTCGAAGCCCGTCAGAATT
GGACCTCTATCGAAAATATCAAGGAACTGAAAGCTGGGTACATTTCTCAAGTGGTCCACAAGATTTGCGA
ACTGGTGGAAAAGTATGACGCGGTGATCGCACTGGAGGATCTGAATTCGGGCTTTAAAAATAGCCGTGTG
AAGGTGGAGAAACAGGTTTACCAAAAGTTCGAAAAAATGCTGATTAACAAACTTAATTACATGGTGGACA
AAAAATCTAATCCATATGCGACCGGCGGGGCTCTCAAAGGCTATCAGATTACGAATAAATTCGAAAGCTT
CAAATCCATGTCTACCCAGAACGGATTTATCTTTTACATCCCCGCCTGGCTGACTTCCAAAATTGATCCG
AGTACCGGTTTTGCTAATCTGCTGAAAACCAAATATACGTCGATCGCCGATTCAAAAAAATTCATTAGCA
GCTTCGACCGTATTATGTACGTCCCGGAAGAAGATCTGTTCGAATTCGCCCTTGACTATAAAAATTTCTC
GCGTACGGATGCCGATTATATCAAAAAATGGAAACTGTATAGCTACGGCAACCGCATCCGCATTTTTCGC
AACCCAAAGAAGAACAACGTATTTGACTGGGAGGAAGTTTGCTTGACGAGCGCTTACAAAGAGCTCTTTA
ACAAATATGGGATCAATTATCAGCTAGGGGACATCCGTGTGTTGCTGTGTGAGCAGTCAGATAAAGCGTT
CTACAGCTCTTTCATGGCTTTAATGACGCTGATGTTGCAGATGCGCAATTCGATCACTGGCCGCACCGAT
GTCGATTTCCTGATTAGCCCGGTCAAAAATAGCGATGGCATTTTTTACGATTCACGTAACTATGAAGCCC
AGGAAAACGCTATTCTGCCGAAGAACGCTGATGCGAACGGCGCGTACAATATTGCCCGTAAGGTATTGTG
GGCAATTGGTCAGTTCAAGAAAGCGGAAGATGAGAAGTTGGATAAGGTCAAAATTGCGATCCCGAATAAA
GAATGGCTGGAATATGCGCAGACCAGCGTGAAACATGGCGGATCACCGAAGAAGAAACGCAAAGTCGGAG
GTAGCCCTAAGAAGAAGCGTAAGGTTGGGGGGTCGCCAAAGAAGAAACGTAAAGTTGGGGGCTCGCCGAA
AAAGAAACGCAAGGTGTAATAGGTAATCTCTGCTTAAAAGCACAGAATCTAAGATCCCTGCCATTTGGCG
GGGATTTTTTTATTTGTTTTCAGGAAATAAATAATCGATCGCGTAATAAAATCTATTATTATTTTTGTGA
AGAATAAATTTGGGTGCAATGAGAATGCGCAGGCCCTTTCGTCTCGCGCGTTTCGGTGATGACGGTGAAA
ACCTCTGACACATGTCGAGTAAGGATCTCCAGGCATCAAATAAAACGAAAGGCTCAGTCGAAAGACTGGG
CCTTTCGTTTTATCTGTTGTTTGTCGGTGAACGCTCTCGTCGACACTATGGTTGCTTTGACGTATGCGGT
GTGAAATACCGCACAGATGCGTAAGGAGAAAATACCGCATCAGGCGTCAGGTGGCACTTTTCGGGGAAAT
GTGCGCGGAACCCCTATTTGTTTATTTTTCTAAATACATTCAAATATGTATCCGCTCATGAGACAATAAC
CCTGATAAATGCTTCAATAATATTGAAAAAGGAAGAGTATGAGTATTCAACATTTCCGTGTCGCCCTTAT
TCCCTTTTTTGCGGCATTTTGCCTTCCTGTTTTTGCTCACCCAGAAACGCTGGTGAAAGTAAAAGATGCT
GAAGATCAGTTGGGTGCACGAGTGGGTTACATCGAACTGGATCTCAACAGCGGTAAGATCCTTGAGAGTT
TTCGCCCCGAAGAACGTTTTCCAATGATGAGCACTTTTAAAGTTCTGCTATGTGGCGCGGTATTATCCCG
TATTGACGCCGGGCAAGAGCAACTCGGTCGCCGCATACACTATTCTCAGAATGACTTGGTTGAGTACTCA
CCAGTCACAGAAAAGCATCTTACGGATGGCATGACAGTAAGAGAATTATGCAGTGCTGCCATAACCATGA
GTGATAACACTGCGGCCAACTTACTTCTGACAACGATCGGAGGACCGAAGGAGCTAACCGCTTTTTTGCA
CAACATGGGGGATCATGTAACTCGCCTTGATCGTTGGGAACCGGAGCTGAATGAAGCCATACCAAACGAC
GAGCGTGACACCACGATGCCTGTAGCAATGGCAACAACGTTGCGCAAACTATTAACTGGCGAACTACTTA
CTCTAGCTTCCCGGCAACAATTAATAGACTGGATGGAGGCGGATAAAGTTGCAGGACCACTTCTGCGCTC
GGCCCTTCCGGCTGGCTGGTTTATTGCTGATAAATCTGGAGCCGGTGAGCGTGGGTCTCGCGGTATCATT
GCAGCACTGGGGCCAGATGGTAAGCCCTCCCGTATCGTAGTTATCTACACGACGGGGAGTCAGGCAACTA
TGGATGAACGAAATAGACAGATCGCTGAGATAGGTGCCTCACTGATTAAGCATTGGTAACTGTCAGACCA
AGTTTACTCATATATACTTTAGATTGATTTAAAACTTCATTTTTAATTTAAAAGGATCTAGGTGAAGATC
CTTTTTGATAATCTCATGACCAAAATCCCTTAACGTGAGTTTTCGTTCCACTGAGCGTCAGACCCCGTAG
AAAAGATCAAAGGATCTTCTTGAGATCCTTTTTTTCTGCGCGTAATCTGCTGCTTGCAAACAAAAAAACC
ACCGCTACCAGCGGTGGTTTGTTTGCCGGATCAAGAGCTACCAACTCTTTTTCCGAAGGTAACTGGCTTC
AGCAGAGCGCAGATACCAAATACTGTTCTTCTAGTGTAGCCGTAGTTAGGCCACCACTTCAAGAACTCTG
TAGCACCGCCTACATACCTCGCTCTGCTAATCCTGTTACCAGTGGCTGCTGCCAGTGGCGATAAGTCGTG
TCTTACCGGGTTGGACTCAAGACGATAGTTACCGGATAAGGCGCAGCGGTCGGGCTGAACGGGGGGTTCG
TGCACACAGCCCAGCTTGGAGCGAACGACCTACACCGAACTGAGATACCTACAGCGTGAGCTATGAGAAA
GCGCCACGCTTCCCGAAGGGAGAAAGGCGGACAGGTATCCGGTAAGCGGCAGGGTCGGAACAGGAGAGCG
CACGAGGGAGCTTCCAGGGGGAAACGCCTGGTATCTTTATAGTCCTGTCGGGTTTCGCCACCTCTGACTT
GAGCGTCGATTTTTGTGATGCTCGTCAGGGGGGCGGAGCCTATGGAAAAACGCCAGCAACGCGGCCTTTT
TACGGTTCCTGGCCTTTTGCTGGCCTTTTGCTCACATAGTCATGCCCCGCGCCCACCGGAAGGAGCTGAC
TGGGTTGAAGGCTCTCAAGGGCATCGGTCGAGATCCCGGTGCCTAATGAGTGAGCTAACTTACATTAATT
GCGTTGCGCTCACTGCCCGCTTTCCAGTCGGGAAACCTGTCGTGCCAGCTGCATTAATGAATCGGCCAAC
GCGCGGGGAGAGGCGGTTTGCGTATTGGGCGCCAGGGTGGTTTTTCTTTTCACCAGTGAGACGGGCAACA
GCTGATTGCCCTTCACCGCCTGGCCCTGAGAGAGTTGCAGCAAGCGGTCCACGCTGGTTTGCCCCAGCAG
GCGAAAATCCTGTTTGATGGTGGTTAACGGCGGGATATAACATGAGCTGTCTTCGGTATCGTCGTATCCC
ACTACCGAGATATCCGCACCAACGCGCAGCCCGGACTCGGTAATGGCGCGCATTGCGCCCAGCGCCATCT
GATCGTTGGCAACCAGCATCGCAGTGGGAACGATGCCCTCATTCAGCATTTGCATGGTTTGTTGAAAACC
GGACATGGCACTCCAGTCGCCTTCCCGTTCCGCTATCGGCTGAATTTGATTGCGAGTGAGATATTTATGC
CAGCCAGCCAGACGCAGACGCGCCGAGACAGAACTTAATGGGCCCGCTAACAGCGCGATTTGCTGGTGAC
CCAATGCGACCAGATGCTCCACGCCCAGTCGCGTACCGTCTTCATGGGAGAAAATAATACTGTTGATGGG
TGTCTGGTCAGAGACATCAAGAAATAACGCCGGAACATTAGTGCAGGCAGCTTCCACAGCAATGGCATCC
TGGTCATCCAGCGGATAGTTAATGATCAGCCCACTGACGCGTTGCGCGAGAAGATTGTGCACCGCCGCTT
TACAGGCTTCGACGCCGCTTCGTTCTACCATCGACACCACCACGCTGGCACCCAGTTGATCGGCGCGAGA
TTTAATCGCCGCGACAATTTGCGACGGCGCGTGCAGGGCCAGACTGGAGGTGGCAACGCCAATCAGCAAC
GACTGTTTGCCCGCCAGTTGTTGTGCCACGCGGTTGGGAATGTAATTCAGCTCCGCCATCGCCGCTTCCA
CTTTTTCCCGCGTTTTCGCAGAAACGTGGCTGGCCTGGTTCACCACGCGGGAAACGGTCTGATAAGAGAC
ACCGGCATACTCTGCGACATCGTATAACGTTACTGGTTTCACATTCACCACCCTGAATTGACTCTCTTCC
GGGCACTATCATGCCATACCGCGAAAGGTTTTGCGCCATTCGATGGTGTCCGGGATCTCGACGCTCTCCC
TTATG
